>Addgene plasmid #100582 | pMpGWB403-Lifeact-Citrine | addgene full sequence | sequence record 269391 | Addgene NGS Result
GTTTACCCGCCAATATATCCTGTCAAACACTGATAGTTTAAACTGAAGGCGGGAAACGACAATCTGATCC
AAGCTCAAGCTGCTCTAGCATTCGCCATTCAGGCTGCGCAACTGTTGGGAAGGGCGATCGGTGCGGGCCT
CTTCGCTATTACGCCAGCTGGCGAAAGGGGGATGTGCTGCAAGGCGATTAAGTTGGGTAACGCCAGGGTT
TTCCCAGTCACGACGTTGTAAAACGACGGCCAGTGCCAAGCTTGGCCCGGGCAAATGAGTCACACACATT
GTTGAGAGACATATCAAAATAACTCAATTGTAAGGTAAGTTGATAGATTTCCCAGTTAAATGCATTATTT
TAACAATATTTGTATCTCAAATTTTCAAAATCATATCAAATTTGCAGATCTTGATGATGATTCACAACTC
TGTCTTCGATTTTTGATTGTTAACGGGTATCGATATTTGGGTAACTTAAAAAGAATTTGCTAAAGATCTT
AAAAAACAGATTAAAAAAACCTTTCAAAATAGCTAATCCTTTAAATCCGTTTCACAATATAATGCTCATT
GATGATAATCGAAAAGATTCCATTTTAAAGTGCATATAAATTGCTTAATTATCTCTTTCTGTCTCGTAAT
ATTTTGTTCTCTCCTATTGGATCGGACCCGCATCTTCTCGATCAGTTCACTATACTAATATTTGGTCAAC
TTCAAGAGAGATTAGAACTTCGTTCTCCAAAGTGTAAAGGCCGACAAGCAGAAAAGGAAACTTCAATCAG
AAGCCTTCTAGGTTTTCCCGCGTCCCAAAAAGCGAAGGGAGGACGGGGAGGACGGTGAGGCCAGAAGAAG
AAAGCAACAGTAAAATCTCATGTGATTGCGTGCATGTCATGGATCTATGGGATGCTAGTCCACCGTTTGG
AAGTATGTGCAGAAGGAGAAAGGCGCGGGAGGCCAAAAGCGACTTCGGCCACCTCTCTACTTTCTAGAAA
GTTTGCTCGCAGCTTGTAATAAGCGCGGAAAAGGTACTCGAAAAACCGGAGCAATCGGTGTGGTATCAGC
AGTCGGGTTCGCTAAACCTACGTCTTCTTATTTTGGAATGTTAAATTGAAAGGGCGTGCCGGCCCTAAGC
ACGGACGATGTGACAGACGGAGGAGTGTGAGCAATTCGGATGACGATGCTGGCCGGCAGTCACGACAAAG
AGTCCGAAGGGGCATGGACAGGGCAATATATAAATGGAAAAGAGGCTTTGAATATTCCTAACCCTTCGTC
GTCGGCCTCCCAACTTGCCCTCGCATGCTGAATTGGCCGCCTATCTGCGAATGGCCGGCCGCCGACCCTA
AGTCGCAATAACTTGAACGGAGCCGATGCAAAGTCCTTATCGAACGCTCGTTATTATAAACGGGGCAGAC
CTAGGTATTTAATTATATCAAAACCCTCCGCAATTTCGCTAATCATTCCCTAATTTCTTCTACTTTGGCG
TCTAGTGCTGTGGTCGCGCTTGCTCTCAAAGCTCGCTGGGAGGCAGTGGAGCGTCTGGCTTAAAATCGAT
CGCCGCAACCCTAGAGTTCCTTTCACTTCTTTCTCTCTTGCGTGGAGAGCATCGACATCGAAGAGCTGCA
TCTTGTCTTCTGGTATGCGCCTTGTGCCCTCGTCTCTGTACGTCGTTACGATTGCTCGATATTGTGATTG
TCTAGACCTGAAACCCGACTGGAGCTTTTACGTGGTGTCGATTGGGGCCTCGAGCGAGTGATTTTTTAGG
TTCGTTTTAGCCAAGTACATCCCACTTTGGTCAGTCCTGTTATCTCGGTAAGGTGTTCAGTTCGGTCTCT
GGTGCGGAGGTGCCTCGTAAGTTTCCTGCATGATAGATTTGTCTATCCTTGACTTGAAGAGGAGTCGAAG
GTCAGCGAGGTTGGCTGTGTGCTATGGACGTCGGTGCTCCTTGGTTCCGTGCTTCTATGGGTGTTGCCTC
AACAGTATTGATGTGCCTGCAGAAAGGTTGACTAGAGTTATCAACAAGTTTGTACAAAAAAGCAGGCTTC
ATGGGCGTGGCCGACCTGATCAAGAAGTTCGAGAGCATCAGCAAGGAGGAGGGTGGCTCTGGAGGTATGG
TGAGCAAGGGCGAGGAGCTGTTCACCGGGGTGGTGCCCATCCTGGTCGAGCTGGACGGCGACGTAAACGG
CCACAAGTTCAGCGTGTCCGGCGAGGGCGAGGGCGATGCCACCTACGGCAAGCTGACCCTGAAGTTCATC
TGCACCACCGGCAAGCTGCCCGTGCCCTGGCCCACCCTCGTGACCACCTTCGGCTACGGCCTGATGTGCT
TCGCCCGCTACCCCGACCACATGAAGCAGCACGACTTCTTCAAGTCCGCCATGCCCGAAGGCTACGTCCA
GGAGCGCACCATCTTCTTCAAGGACGACGGCAACTACAAGACCCGCGCCGAGGTGAAGTTCGAGGGCGAC
ACCCTGGTGAACCGCATCGAGCTGAAGGGCATCGACTTCAAGGAGGACGGCAACATCCTGGGGCACAAGC
TGGAGTACAACTACAACAGCCACAACGTCTATATCATGGCCGACAAGCAGAAGAACGGCATCAAGGTGAA
CTTCAAGATCCGCCACAACATCGAGGACGGCAGCGTGCAGCTCGCCGACCACTACCAGCAGAACACCCCC
ATCGGCGACGGCCCCGTGCTGCTGCCCGACAACCACTACCTGAGCTACCAGTCCGCCCTGAGCAAAGACC
CCAACGAGAAGCGCGATCACATGGTCCTGCTGGAGTTCGTGACCGCCGCCGGGATCACTCTCGGCATGGA
CGAGCTGTACAAGTGAGACCCAGCTTTCTTGTACAAAGTGGTTGATAACAGCGCTTAGAGCTCGAATTTC
CCCGATCGTTCAAACATTTGGCAATAAAGTTTCTTAAGATTGAATCCTGTTGCCGGTCTTGCGATGATTA
TCATATAATTTCTGTTGAATTACGTTAAGCATGTAATAATTAACATGTAATGCATGACGTTATTTATGAG
ATGGGTTTTTATGATTAGAGTCCCGCAATTATACATTTAATACGCGATAGAAAACAAAATATAGCGCGCA
AACTAGGATAAATTATCGCGCGCGGTGTCATCTATGTTACTAGATCGGGAATTGGTTCCGGAACCAATTC
GTAATCATGTCATAGCTGTTTCCTGTGTGAAATTGTTATCCGCTCACAATTCCACACAACATACGAGCCG
GAAGCATAAAGTGTAAAGCCTGGGGTGCCTAATGAGTGAGCTAACTCACATTAGGCTGAATTAGGCGCGC
CTATTTCTGAATTCAACACATTGCGGACGTTTTTAATGTACTGAATTAACGCCGAATTAATTCGGGGGAT
CTGGATTTTAGTACTGGATTTTGGTTTTAGGAATTAGAAATTTTATTGATAGAAGTATTTTACAAATACA
AATACATACTAAGGGTTTCTTATATGCTCAACACATGAGCGAAACCCTATAGGAACCCTAATTCCCTTAT
CTGGGAACTACTCACACATTATTATGGAGAAACTCGAGCTTGTCGATCGACTCTAGCTAGAGGATCGATC
CGAACCCCAGAGTCCCGCTCAGAAGAACTCGTCAAGAAGGCGATAGAAGGCGATGCGCTGCGAATCGGGA
GCGGCGATACCGTAAAGCACGAGGAAGCGGTCAGCCCATTCGCCGCCAAGCTCTTCAGCAATATCACGGG
TAGCCAACGCTATGTCCTGATAGCGGTCCGCCACACCCAGCCGGCCACAGTCGATGAATCCAGAAAAGCG
GCCATTTTCCACCATGATATTCGGCAAGCAGGCATCGCCATGTGTCACGACGAGATCCTCGCCGTCGGGC
ATGCGCGCCTTGAGCCTGGCGAACAGTTCGGCTGGCGCGAGCCCCTGATGCTCTTCGTCCAGATCATCCT
GATCGACAAGACCGGCTTCCATCCGAGTACGTGCTCGCTCGATGCGATGTTTCGCTTGGTGGTCGAATGG
GCAGGTAGCCGGATCAAGCGTATGCAGCCGCCGCATTGCATCAGCCATGATGGATACTTTCTCGGCAGGA
GCAAGGTGAGATGACAGGAGATCCTGCCCCGGCACTTCGCCCAATAGCAGCCAGTCCCTTCCCGCTTCAG
TGACAACGTCGAGCACAGCTGCGCAAGGAACGCCCGTCGTGGCCAGCCACGATAGCCGCGCTGCCTCGTC
CTGGAGTTCATTCAGGGCACCGGACAGGTCGGTCTTGACAAAAAGAACCGGGCGCCCCTGCGCTGACAGC
CGAAACACGGCGGCATCAGAGCAGCCGATTGTCTGTTGTGCCCAGTCATAGCCGAATAGCCTCTCCACCC
AAGCGGCCGGAGAACCTGCGTGCAATCCATCTTGTTCAATCCCCATGGTCGATCGACAGATCTGCGAAAG
CTCGAGAGAGATAGATTTGTAGAGAGAGACTGGTGATTTCAGCGTGTCCTCTCCAAATGAAATGAACTTC
CTTATATAGAGGAAGGGTCTTGCGAAGGATAGTGGGATTGTGCGTCATCCCTTACGTCAGTGGAGATATC
ACATCAATCCACTTGCTTTGAAGACGTGGTTGGAACGTCTTCTTTTTCCACGATGCTCCTCGTGGGTGGG
GGTCCATCTTTGGGACCACTGTCGGCAGAGGCATCTTGAACGATAGCCTTTCCTTTATCGCAATGATGGC
ATTTGTAGGTGCCACCTTCCTTTTCTACTGTCCTTTTGATGAAGTGACAGATAGCTGGGCAATGGAATCC
GAGGAGGTTTCCCGATATTACCCTTTGTTGAAAAGTCTCAATAGCCCTTTGGTCTTCTGAGACTGTATCT
TTGATATTCTTGGAGTAGACGAGAGTGTCGTGCTCCACCATGTTGGCAAGCTGCTCTAGCCAATACGCAA
ACCGAATTCAGAAATAAATTCAGCCTAATTCGGCGTTAATTCAGTACATTAAAAACGTCCGCAATGTGTT
ATTAAGTTGTCTAAGCGTCAATTTGTTTACACCACAATATATCCTGCCACCAGCCAGCCAACAGCTCCCC
GACCGGCAGCTCGGCACAAAATCACCACTCGATACAGGCAGCCCATCAGTCCGGGACGGCGTCAGCGGGA
GAGCCGTTGTAAGGCGGCAGACTTTGCTCATGTTACCGATGCTATTCGGAAGAACGGCAACTAAGCTGCC
GGGTTTGAAACACGGATGATCTCGCGGAGGGTAGCATGTTGATTGTAACGATGACAGAGCGTTGCTGCCT
GTGATCAATTCGGGCACGAACCCAGTGGACATAAGCCTGTTCGGTTCGTAAGCTGTAATGCAAGTAGCGT
ATGCGCTCACGCAACTGGTCCAGAACCTTGACCGAACGCAGCGGTGGTAACGGCGCAGTGGCGGTTTTCA
TGGCTTGTTATGACTGTTTTTTTGGGGTACAGTCTATGCCTCGGGCATCCAAGCAGCAAGCGCGTTACGC
CGTGGGTCGATGTTTGATGTTATGGAGCAGCAACGATGTTACGCAGCAGGGCAGTCGCCCTAAAACAAAG
TTAAACATCATGGGGGAAGCGGTGATCGCCGAAGTATCGACTCAACTATCAGAGGTAGTTGGCGTCATCG
AGCGCCATCTCGAACCGACGTTGCTGGCCGTACATTTGTACGGCTCCGCAGTGGATGGCGGCCTGAAGCC
ACACAGTGATATTGATTTGCTGGTTACGGTGACCGTAAGGCTTGATGAAACAACGCGGCGAGCTTTGATC
AACGACCTTTTGGAAACTTCGGCTTCCCCTGGAGAGAGCGAGATTCTCCGCGCTGTAGAAGTCACCATTG
TTGTGCACGACGACATCATTCCGTGGCGTTATCCAGCTAAGCGCGAACTGCAATTTGGAGAATGGCAGCG
CAATGACATTCTTGCAGGTATCTTCGAGCCAGCCACGATCGACATTGATCTGGCTATCTTGCTGACAAAA
GCAAGAGAACATAGCGTTGCCTTGGTAGGTCCAGCGGCGGAGGAACTCTTTGATCCGGTTCCTGAACAGG
ATCTATTTGAGGCGCTAAATGAAACCTTAACGCTATGGAACTCGCCGCCCGACTGGGCTGGCGATGAGCG
AAATGTAGTGCTTACGTTGTCCCGCATTTGGTACAGCGCAGTAACCGGCAAAATCGCGCCGAAGGATGTC
GCTGCCGACTGGGCAATGGAGCGCCTGCCGGCCCAGTATCAGCCCGTCATACTTGAAGCTAGACAGGCTT
ATCTTGGACAAGAAGAAGATCGCTTGGCCTCGCGCGCAGATCAGTTGGAAGAATTTGTCCACTACGTGAA
AGGCGAGATCACCAAGGTAGTCGGCAAATAATGTCTAGCTAGAAATTCGTTCAAGCCGACGCCGCTTCGC
GGCGCGGCTTAACTCAAGCGTTAGATGCACTAAGCACATAATTGCTCACAGCCAAACTATCAGGTCAAGT
CTGCTTTTATTATTTTTAAGCGTGCATAATAAGCCCTACACAAATTGGGAGATATATCATGCATGACCAA
AATCCCTTAACGTGAGTTTTCGTTCCACTGAGCGTCAGACCCCGTAGAAAAGATCAAAGGATCTTCTTGA
GATCCTTTTTTTCTGCGCGTAATCTGCTGCTTGCAAACAAAAAAACCACCGCTACCAGCGGTGGTTTGTT
TGCCGGATCAAGAGCTACCAACTCTTTTTCCGAAGGTAACTGGCTTCAGCAGAGCGCAGATACCAAATAC
TGTCCTTCTAGTGTAGCCGTAGTTAGGCCACCACTTCAAGAACTCTGTAGCACCGCCTACATACCTCGCT
CTGCTAATCCTGTTACCAGTGGCTGCTGCCAGTGGCGATAAGTCGTGTCTTACCGGGTTGGACTCAAGAC
GATAGTTACCGGATAAGGCGCAGCGGTCGGGCTGAACGGGGGGTTCGTGCACACAGCCCAGCTTGGAGCG
AACGACCTACACCGAACTGAGATACCTACAGCGTGAGCTATGAGAAAGCGCCACGCTTCCCGAAGGGAGA
AAGGCGGACAGGTATCCGGTAAGCGGCAGGGTCGGAACAGGAGAGCGCACGAGGGAGCTTCCAGGGGGAA
ACGCCTGGTATCTTTATAGTCCTGTCGGGTTTCGCCACCTCTGACTTGAGCGTCGATTTTTGTGATGCTC
GTCAGGGGGGCGGAGCCTATGGAAAAACGCCAGCAACGCGGCCTTTTTACGGTTCCTGGCCTTTTGCTGG
CCTTTTGCTCACATGTTCTTTCCTGCGTTATCCCCTGATTCTGTGGATAACCGTATTACCGCCTTTGAGT
GAGCTGATACCGCTCGCCGCAGCCGAACGACCGAGCGCAGCGAGTCAGTGAGCGAGGAAGCGGAAGAGCG
CCTGATGCGGTATTTTCTCCTTACGCATCTGTGCGGTATTTCACACCGCATATGGTGCACTCTCAGTACA
ATCTGCTCTGATGCCGCATAGTTAAGCCAGTATACACTCCGCTATCGCTACGTGACTGGGTCATGGCTGC
GCCCCGACACCCGCCAACACCCGCTGACGCGCCCTGACGGGCTTGTCTGCTCCCGGCATCCGCTTACAGA
CAAGCTGTGACCGTCTCCGGGAGCTGCATGTGTCAGAGGTTTTCACCGTCATCACCGAAACGCGCGAGGC
AGGGTGCCTTGATGTGGGCGCCGGCGGTCGAGTGGCGACGGCGCGGCTTGTCCGCGCCCTGGTAGATTGC
CTGGCCGTAGGCCAGCCATTTTTGAGCGGCCAGCGGCCGCGATAGGCCGACGCGAAGCGGCGGGGCGTAG
GGAGCGCAGCGACCGAAGGGTAGGCGCTTTTTGCAGCTCTTCGGCTGTGCGCTGGCCAGACAGTTATGCA
CAGGCCAGGCGGGTTTTAAGAGTTTTAATAAGTTTTAAAGAGTTTTAGGCGGAAAAATCGCCTTTTTTCT
CTTTTATATCAGTCACTTACATGTGTGACCGGTTCCCAATGTACGGCTTTGGGTTCCCAATGTACGGGTT
CCGGTTCCCAATGTACGGCTTTGGGTTCCCAATGTACGTGCTATCCACAGGAAAGAGACCTTTTCGACCT
TTTTCCCCTGCTAGGGCAATTTGCCCTAGCATCTGCTCCGTACATTAGGAACCGGCGGATGCTTCGCCCT
CGATCAGGTTGCGGTAGCGCATGACTAGGATCGGGCCAGCCTGCCCCGCCTCCTCCTTCAAATCGTACTC
CGGCAGGTCATTTGACCCGATCAGCTTGCGCACGGTGAAACAGAACTTCTTGAACTCTCCGGCGCTGCCA
CTGCGTTCGTAGATCGTCTTGAACAACCATCTGGCTTCTGCCTTGCCTGCGGCGCGGCGTGCCAGGCGGT
AGAGAAAACGGCCGATGCCGGGATCGATCAAAAAGTAATCGGGGTGAACCGTCAGCACGTCCGGGTTCTT
GCCTTCTGTGATCTCGCGGTACATCCAATCAGCTAGCTCGATCTCGATGTACTCCGGCCGCCCGGTTTCG
CTCTTTACGATCTTGTAGCGGCTAATCAAGGCTTCACCCTCGGATACCGTCACCAGGCGGCCGTTCTTGG
CCTTCTTCGTACGCTGCATGGCAACGTGCGTGGTGTTTAACCGAATGCAGGTTTCTACCAGGTCGTCTTT
CTGCTTTCCGCCATCGGCTCGCCGGCAGAACTTGAGTACGTCCGCAACGTGTGGACGGAACACGCGGCCG
GGCTTGTCTCCCTTCCCTTCCCGGTATCGGTTCATGGATTCGGTTAGATGGGAAACCGCCATCAGTACCA
GGTCGTAATCCCACACACTGGCCATGCCGGCCGGCCCTGCGGAAACCTCTACGTGCCCGTCTGGAAGCTC
GTAGCGGATCACCTCGCCAGCTCGTCGGTCACGCTTCGACAGACGGAAAACGGCCACGTCCATGATGCTG
CGACTATCGCGGGTGCCCACGTCATAGAGCATCGGAACGAAAAAATCTGGTTGCTCGTCGCCCTTGGGCG
GCTTCCTAATCGACGGCGCACCGGCTGCCGGCGGTTGCCGGGATTCTTTGCGGATTCGATCAGCGGCCGC
TTGCCACGATTCACCGGGGCGTGCTTCTGCCTCGATGCGTTGCCGCTGGGCGGCCTGCGCGGCCTTCAAC
TTCTCCACCAGGTCATCACCCAGCGCCGCGCCGATTTGTACCGGGCCGGATGGTTTGCGACCGCTCACGC
CGATTCCTCGGGCTTGGGGGTTCCAGTGCCATTGCAGGGCCGGCAGACAACCCAGCCGCTTACGCCTGGC
CAACCGCCCGTTCCTCCACACATGGGGCATTCCACGGCGTCGGTGCCTGGTTGTTCTTGATTTTCCATGC
CGCCTCCTTTAGCCGCTAAAATTCATCTACTCATTTATTCATTTGCTCATTTACTCTGGTAGCTGCGCGA
TGTATTCAGATAGCAGCTCGGTAATGGTCTTGCCTTGGCGTACCGCGTACATCTTCAGCTTGGTGTGATC
CTCCGCCGGCAACTGAAAGTTGACCCGCTTCATGGCTGGCGTGTCTGCCAGGCTGGCCAACGTTGCAGCC
TTGCTGCTGCGTGCGCTCGGACGGCCGGCACTTAGCGTGTTTGTGCTTTTGCTCATTTTCTCTTTACCTC
ATTAACTCAAATGAGTTTTGATTTAATTTCAGCGGCCAGCGCCTGGACCTCGCGGGCAGCGTCGCCCTCG
GGTTCTGATTCAAGAACGGTTGTGCCGGCGGCGGCAGTGCCTGGGTAGCTCACGCGCTGCGTGATACGGG
ACTCAAGAATGGGCAGCTCGTACCCGGCCAGCGCCTCGGCAACCTCACCGCCGATGCGCGTGCCTTTGAT
CGCCCGCGACACGACAAAGGCCGCTTGTAGCCTTCCATCCGTGACCTCAATGCGCTGCTTAACCAGCTCC
ACCAGGTCGGCGGTGGCCCATATGTCGTAAGGGCTTGGCTGCACCGGAATCAGCACGAAGTCGGCTGCCT
TGATCGCGGACACAGCCAAGTCCGCCGCCTGGGGCGCTCCGTCGATCACTACGAAGTCGCGCCGGCCGAT
GGCCTTCACGTCGCGGTCAATCGTCGGGCGGTCGATGCCGACAACGGTTAGCGGTTGATCTTCCCGCACG
GCCGCCCAATCGCGGGCACTGCCCTGGGGATCGGAATCGACTAACAGAACATCGGCCCCGGCGAGTTGCA
GGGCGCGGGCTAGATGGGTTGCGATGGTCGTCTTGCCTGACCCGCCTTTCTGGTTAAGTACAGCGATAAC
CTTCATGCGTTCCCCTTGCGTATTTGTTTATTTACTCATCGCATCATATACGCAGCGACCGCATGACGCA
AGCTGTTTTACTCAAATACACATCACCTTTTTAGACGGCGGCGCTCGGTTTCTTCAGCGGCCAAGCTGGC
CGGCCAGGCCGCCAGCTTGGCATCAGACAAACCGGCCAGGATTTCATGCAGCCGCACGGTTGAGACGTGC
GCGGGCGGCTCGAACACGTACCCGGCCGCGATCATCTCCGCCTCGATCTCTTCGGTAATGAAAAACGGTT
CGTCCTGGCCGTCCTGGTGCGGTTTCATGCTTGTTCCTCTTGGCGTTCATTCTCGGCGGCCGCCAGGGCG
TCGGCCTCGGTCAATGCGTCCTCACGGAAGGCACCGCGCCGCCTGGCCTCGGTGGGCGTCACTTCCTCGC
TGCGCTCAAGTGCGCGGTACAGGGTCGAGCGATGCACGCCAAGCAGTGCAGCCGCCTCTTTCACGGTGCG
GCCTTCCTGGTCGATCAGCTCGCGGGCGTGCGCGATCTGTGCCGGGGTGAGGGTAGGGCGGGGGCCAAAC
TTCACGCCTCGGGCCTTGGCGGCCTCGCGCCCGCTCCGGGTGCGGTCGATGATTAGGGAACGCTCGAACT
CGGCAATGCCGGCGAACACGGTCAACACCATGCGGCCGGCCGGCGTGGTGGTGTCGGCCCACGGCTCTGC
CAGGCTACGCAGGCCCGCGCCGGCCTCCTGGATGCGCTCGGCAATGTCCAGTAGGTCGCGGGTGCTGCGG
GCCAGGCGGTCTAGCCTGGTCACTGTCACAACGTCGCCAGGGCGTAGGTGGTCAAGCATCCTGGCCAGCT
CCGGGCGGTCGCGCCTGGTGCCGGTGATCTTCTCGGAAAACAGCTTGGTGCAGCCGGCCGCGTGCAGTTC
GGCCCGTTGGTTGGTCAAGTCCTGGTCGTCGGTGCTGACGCGGGCATAGCCCAGCAGGCCAGCGGCGGCG
CTCTTGTTCATGGCGTAATGTCTCCGGTTCTAGTCGCAAGTATTCTACTTTATGCGACTAAAACACGCGA
CAAGAAAACGCCAGGAAAAGGGCAGGGCGGCAGCCTGTCGCGTAACTTAGGACTTGTGCGACATGTCGTT
TTCAGAAGACGGCTGCACTGAACGTCAGAAGCCGACTGCACTATAGCAGCGGAGGGGTTGGATCAAAGTA
CTTTGATCCCGAGGGGAACCCTGTGGTTGGCATGCACATACAAATGGACGAACGGATAAACCTTTTCACG
CCCTTTTAAATATCCGATTATTCTAATAAACGCTCTTTTCTCTTAG
Features (pLannotate 1.2.2; 24 found; start..end, strand, type, name):
      1..25      -  misc_feature   RB T-DNA repeat: right border repeat from nopaline C58 T-DNA
     91..245     -  CDS            lacZα (fragment): LacZα fragment of β-galactosidase; lacZ fragment
   2004..2028    +  protein_bind   attB1: mutant version of attB; recombination site for the Gateway® BP reaction BP Clonase™
   2097..2813    +  CDS            Citrine: Citrine is a basic (constitutively fluorescent) yellow fluorescent protein published in 2001, derived from Aequorea victoria. It has moderate acid sensitivity.
   2818..2842    -  protein_bind   attB2: mutant version of attB; recombination site for the Gateway® BP reaction BP Clonase™
   2874..3126    +  terminator     NOS terminator: nopaline synthase terminator and poly(A) signal
   3181..3203    -  protein_bind   lac operator (fragment): The lac repressor binds to the lac operator to inhibit transcription in E. coli. This inhibition can be relieved by adding lactose or isopropyl-β-D-thiogalactopyranoside (IPTG). lac repressor encoded by lacI
   3207..3237    -  promoter       lac promoter: promoter for the E. coli lac operon
   3252..3273    -  protein_bind   CAP binding site: CAP binding activates transcription in the presence of cAMP. E. coli catabolite activator protein
   3358..3532    -  polyA_signal   CaMV poly(A) signal: cauliflower mosaic virus polyadenylation signal
   3589..4381    -  CDS            NeoR/KanR (fragment): aminoglycoside phosphotransferase from Tn5; aph(3')-II (or nptII); confers resistance to neomycin, kanamycin, and G418 (Geneticin®)
   4455..4800    -  promoter       CaMV 35S promoter: strong constitutive promoter from cauliflower mosaic virus
   4457..4503    -  promoter       minimal CaMV 35S promoter: minimal 35S promoter from cauliflower mosaic virus
   4995..5019    -  misc_feature   LB T-DNA repeat: left border repeat from nopaline C58 T-DNA
   5278..5301    +  promoter       Pc promoter (fragment): intI1 (promoter lies within the coding sequence); class 1 integron promoter
   5477..5533    +  CDS            GmR (fragment): gentamycin acetyltransferase; aacC1; confers resistance to gentamycin
   5544..6331    +  CDS            SmR (fragment): aminoglycoside adenylyltransferase (Murphy, 1985); aadA; confers resistance to spectinomycin and streptomycin
   6577..7165    +  rep_origin     ori: high-copy-number ColE1/pMB1/pBR322/pUC origin of replication
   7351..7491    -  misc_feature   bom: basis of mobility region from pBR322
   7593..7632    -  CDS            rop (fragment): Rop protein, which maintains plasmids at low copy number; rop
   7835..8029    -  rep_origin     pVS1 oriV: origin of replication for the Pseudomonas plasmid pVS1 (Heeb et al., 2000)
   8095..9168    -  CDS            pVS1 RepA: replication protein from the Pseudomonas plasmid pVS1 (Heeb et al., 2000)
   9597..10226   -  CDS            pVS1 StaA: stability protein from the Pseudomonas plasmid pVS1 (Heeb et al., 2000)
  10786..11187   -  CDS            Y4CG_SINFN (fragment): Protein inferred from homology: Swiss-Prot protein existence level 3. From Sinorhizobium fredii (strain NBRC 101917 / NGR234).
