[The description below was written by a language model from this plasmid's Addgene catalogue record and pLannotate feature annotations shown in this document.]
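Description:
pMpGWB403-Lifeact-Citrine is a plant binary vector of about 11.5 kb, built on the Gateway-compatible pMpGWB403 backbone and intended for Agrobacterium-mediated T-DNA delivery. The associated work concerns the liverwort Marchantia polymorpha. Outside the T-DNA borders, the backbone carries a ColE1/pBR322-type origin with the bom mobilisation region for propagation in E. coli. It also carries the pVS1 replication and stability functions (oriV, RepA, StaA), which maintain the plasmid in Agrobacterium. Bacterial selection is with spectinomycin through the aadA (SmR) gene.

Two units lie between the nopaline-type right and left border repeats. The first is the expression cassette, in which attB1 and attB2 sites, the scars of a Gateway recombination, flank the Lifeact-Citrine insert and are followed by a NOS terminator. The feature table annotates only the Citrine yellow fluorescent protein coding sequence. The short Lifeact actin-binding peptide is not annotated, but the gap between attB1 and Citrine is consistent with it sitting at the N-terminus. The promoter driving the fusion is neither named in the catalogue fields nor annotated. A stretch of roughly 1.7 kb upstream of attB1 is unannotated and probably contains it. The second unit, in the opposite orientation, is a plant selection cassette made of the CaMV 35S promoter, NeoR/KanR (nptII) and the CaMV poly(A) signal, which allows transformants to be selected with G418. Leftover lacZα and lac promoter fragments from the parental cloning region are also present.

Lifeact binds filamentous actin, so the Citrine fusion labels actin filaments for live-cell fluorescence imaging. According to the record, the construct is used to visualise actin filaments in plants, and the linked study examined the actin dependence of chloroplast cold positioning.
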