Addgene plasmid #100582: pMpGWB403-Lifeact-Citrine
Purpose: Binary vector for expression of Citrine-fused Lifeact (Lifeact-Citrine) to visualize actin filaments in plants
Depositing lab: Yutaka Kodama. Depositing organization: Utsunomiya University. Publication: Actin-dependence of the chloroplast cold positioning response in the liverwort Marchantia polymorpha L. Kimura S, Kodama Y. PeerJ. 2016 Sep 28;4:e2513. eCollection 2016. 2513 PubMed 27703856.
Backbone
  Vector backbone: pMpGWB403
  Vector type: Plant Expression
  Selectable markers: Neomycin (select with G418)
Growth in bacteria
  Bacterial resistance: Spectinomycin, 50 μg/mL
  Growth temperature: 37°C
  Growth strain: DH5alpha
  Copy number: Unknown
Gene/Insert
  Gene/Insert name: Lifeact-Citrine
Terms and licenses: Academic/Nonprofit Terms; Industry Terms: Not Available to Industry
How to cite: pMpGWB403-Lifeact-Citrine was a gift from Yutaka Kodama (Addgene plasmid # 100582 ; http://n2t.net/addgene:100582 ; RRID:Addgene_100582)
